Addgene plasmid #98654: MBP-FUS_LC_12E
Purpose: Expresses MBP-tagged phosphomimetic FUS AA 1-163
Depositing lab: Nicolas Fawzi. Depositing organization: Brown University. Publication: Phosphorylation of the FUS low-complexity domain disrupts phase separation, aggregation, and toxicity. Monahan Z, Ryan VH, Janke AM, Burke KA, Rhoads SN, Zerze GH, O'Meally R, Dignon GL, Conicella AE, Zheng W, Best RB, Cole RN, Mittal J, Shewmaker F, Fawzi NL. EMBO J. 2017 Aug 8. pii: e201696394. doi: 10.15252/embj.201696394. PubMed 28790177.
Backbone
  Vector backbone: pTHMT
  Vector type: Bacterial Expression
Growth in bacteria
  Bacterial resistance: Kanamycin, 50 μg/mL
  Growth temperature: 37°C
  Growth strain: DH5alpha
  Copy number: High Copy
Gene/Insert
  Gene/Insert name: FUS
  Species: H. sapiens (human)
  Mutation: 12 S/T to E
  Entrez Gene: FUS (a.k.a. ALS6, ETM4, FUS1, HNRNPP2, POMP75, TLS, altFUS)
  Tag / fusion protein: 6xHis-MBP (N terminal on backbone)
  Cloning method: Restriction Enzyme; 5′ cloning site Unknown (unknown if destroyed); 3′ cloning site Unknown (unknown if destroyed)
Terms and licenses: Academic/Nonprofit Terms; Industry Terms: Not Available to Industry
How to cite: MBP-FUS_LC_12E was a gift from Nicolas Fawzi (Addgene plasmid # 98654 ; http://n2t.net/addgene:98654 ; RRID:Addgene_98654)
