[The description below was written by a language model from this plasmid's Addgene catalogue record and pLannotate feature annotations shown in this document.]
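Description:
MBP-FUS_LC_12E is a bacterial expression plasmid built on the pTHMT backbone for producing a phosphomimetic version of the human FUS low-complexity domain (residues 1–163) in E. coli. The insert carries twelve serine/threonine-to-glutamate substitutions that mimic phosphorylation. It is fused at its N-terminus to a backbone-encoded 6xHis–maltose binding protein tag. The annotated MBP lacks a signal sequence, so the fusion stays in the cytosol, where MBP provides solubility and the histidine tag allows metal-affinity purification. A short match to a TEV-cleavage/His composite tag lies upstream of MBP, but the record does not describe a cleavage site between MBP and FUS.

Expression follows a pET-style arrangement: a T7 promoter with an adjacent lac operator, the T7 gene 10 ribosome binding site and a T7 terminator, with a plasmid-borne lacI gene supplying repressor. Transcription is therefore IPTG-inducible in hosts that provide T7 RNA polymerase. The plasmid is selected with kanamycin through the aph(3')-Ia KanR gene. It replicates from a ColE1/pMB1-type origin accompanied by bom and rop elements. The catalogue lists it as high copy, although rop normally moderates copy number. An f1 origin and remnants of a tetracycline resistance gene are also present.

The automated annotation detects FUS only as a partial match to the mouse orthologue, and it flags small downstream His-tag and solubility-tag fragments whose reading-frame status is not stated. These calls are probably vector remnants or artefacts of the mutated, low-complexity sequence. According to the associated publication title, the construct was used to study how phosphorylation of the FUS low-complexity domain affects phase separation, aggregation and toxicity.
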