Features (pLannotate 1.2.2; 23 found; start..end, strand, type, name):
      1..19      +  promoter       T7 promoter: promoter for bacteriophage T7 RNA polymerase
     20..44      +  protein_bind   lac operator: The lac repressor binds to the lac operator to inhibit transcription in E. coli. This inhibition can be relieved by adding lactose or isopropyl-β-D-thiogalactopyranoside (IPTG). lac repressor encoded by lacI
     59..81      +  RBS            RBS: efficient ribosome binding site from bacteriophage T7 gene 10 (Olins and Rangwala, 1989)
     88..105     +  CDS            HP-thioredoxin (fragment): His-Patch thioredoxin The histidines at positions 8, 32, and 64 coordinate a divalent cation, allowing HP-thioredoxin to be purified on metal-chelating resins.
    106..122     +  CDS            capTEV™ (fragment): composite tag for in vivo biotinylation, TEV protease cleavage, and 6xHis tagging
    136..1233    +  CDS            MBP: maltose binding protein from E. coli; malE (mutated); This version of the gene does not encode a signal sequence, so MBP will remain in the cytosol.
   1253..1271    +  protein_bind   attB1 (fragment): mutant version of attB; core recombination site for the Gateway® BP reaction BP Clonase™
   1819..2139    +  CDS            Fus (fragment): FUS_MOUSE - Experimental evidence at protein level: Swiss-Prot protein existence level 1. DNA/RNA-binding protein that plays a role in various cellular processes such as transcription regulation, RNA splicing, RNA transport, DNA repair and damage response. Binds to nascent pre-mRNAs and acts as a molecular mediator between RNA polymerase II and U1 small nuclear ribonucleoprotein thereby coupling transcription and splicing. Binds also its own pre-mRNA and autoregulates its expression; this autoregulation mechanism is mediated by non-sense-mediated decay. Plays a role in DNA repair mechanisms by
   2149..2166    +  CDS            9xHis (fragment): 9xHis affinity tag
   2176..2225    +  CDS            SET1 (fragment): solubility-enhancement tag derived from T7 phage gene 10B
   2233..2280    +  terminator     T7 terminator: transcription terminator for bacteriophage T7 RNA polymerase
   2317..2745    +  rep_origin     f1 ori (sequence partly withheld): f1 bacteriophage origin of replication; arrow indicates direction of (+) strand synthesis
   2798..2855    +  promoter       AmpR promoter (fragment): bla
   2864..3679    -  CDS            KanR: aminoglycoside phosphotransferase; aph(3')-Ia; confers resistance to kanamycin in bacteria or G418 (Geneticin®) in eukaryotes
   3801..4389    +  rep_origin     ori: high-copy-number ColE1/pMB1/pBR322/pUC origin of replication
   4575..4714    -  misc_feature   bom: basis of mobility region from pBR322
   4816..5007    -  CDS            rop: Rop protein, which maintains plasmids at low copy number; rop
   5024..5404    +  CDS            YPB1_ECOLX: Protein predicted: Swiss-Prot protein existence level 4. From Escherichia coli.
   5476..5767    -  CDS            TcR (fragment): tetracycline efflux protein; tet; confers resistance to tetracycline
   5782..5803    -  protein_bind   CAP binding site: CAP binding activates transcription in the presence of cAMP. E. coli catabolite activator protein
   5816..6898    -  CDS            lacI: lac repressor; lacI; The lac repressor binds to the lac operator to inhibit transcription in E. coli. This inhibition can be relieved by adding lactose or isopropyl-β-D-thiogalactopyranoside (IPTG).
   6899..6976    -  promoter       lacI promoter: lacI
   6984..7263    -  CDS            TcR (fragment): tetracycline efflux protein; tet; confers resistance to tetracycline
>Addgene plasmid #98654 | MBP-FUS_LC_12E | addgene full sequence | sequence record 189255 | Addgene NGS Result
TAATACGACTCACTATAGGGGAATTGTGAGCGGATAACAATTCCCCTCTAGAAATAATTTTGTTTAACTT
TAAGAAGGAGATATACCATGGGATCTGATAAAATTCATCATCATCATCATCACAGCAGCGGTACCAAAAT
CGAAGAAGGTAAACTGGTAATCTGGATTAACGGCGATAAAGGCTATAACGGTCTCGCTGAAGTCGGTAAG
AAATTCGAGAAAGATACCGGAATTAAAGTCACCGTTGAGCATCCGGATAAACTGGAAGAGAAATTCCCAC
AGGTTGCGGCAACTGGCGATGGCCCTGACATTATCTTCTGGGCACACGACCGCTTTGGTGGCTACGCTCA
ATCTGGCCTGTTGGCTGAAATCACCCCGGACAAAGCGTTCCAGGACAAGCTGTATCCGTTTACCTGGGAT
GCCGTACGTTACAACGGCAAGCTGATTGCTTACCCGATCGCTGTTGAAGCGTTATCGCTGATTTATAACA
AAGATCTGCTGCCGAACCCGCCAAAAACCTGGGAAGAGATCCCGGCGCTGGATAAAGAACTGAAAGCGAA
AGGTAAGAGCGCGCTGATGTTCAACCTGCAAGAACCGTACTTCACCTGGCCGCTGATTGCTGCTGACGGG
GGTTATGCGTTCAAGTATGAAAACGGCAAGTACGACATTAAAGACGTGGGCGTGGATAACGCTGGCGCGA
AAGCGGGTCTGACCTTCCTGGTTGACCTGATTAAAAACAAACACATGAATGCAGACACCGATTACTCCAT
CGCAGAAGCTGCCTTTAATAAAGGCGAAACAGCGATGACCATCAACGGCCCGTGGGCATGGTCCAACATC
GACACCAGCAAAGTGAATTATGGTGTAACGGTACTGCCGACCTTCAAGGGTCAACCATCCAAACCGTTCG
TTGGCGTGCTGAGCGCAGGTATTAACGCCGCCAGTCCGAACAAAGAGCTGGCAAAAGAGTTCCTCGAAAA
CTATCTGCTGACTGATGAAGGTCTGGAAGCGGTTAATAAAGACAAACCGCTGGGTGCCGTAGCGCTGAAG
TCTTACGAGGAAGAGTTGGCGAAAGATCCACGTATTGCCGCCACCATGGAAAACGCCCAGAAAGGTGAAA
TCATGCCGAACATCCCGCAGATGTCCGCTTTCTGGTATGCCGTGCGTACTGCGGTGATCAACGCCGCCAG
CGGTCGTCAGACTGTCGATGAAGCCCTGAAAGACGCGCAGACTAATTCGGGATCTGATATCACAAGTTTG
TACAAAAAAGCTGAAGGCGGTACCGAGAACCTGTACTTCCAGGGTATGGCCTCAAACGATTATGAGCAAC
AAGCAGAGCAAAGCTATGGGGCCTACCCCGAGCAGCCCGGGCAGGGCTATGAGCAGCAGAGCGAGCAGCC
CTACGGACAGCAGAGTTACAGTGGTTATGAGCAGTCCACGGACACTTCAGGCTATGGCCAGAGCAGCTAT
TCTTCTTATGGCCAGGAGCAGAACACAGGCTATGGAGAGCAGTCAACTCCCCAGGGATATGGCTCGACTG
GCGGCTATGGCAGTGAGCAGAGCGAGCAATCGTCTTACGGGCAGCAGTCCTCCTATCCTGGCTATGGCCA
GCAGCCAGCTCCCAGCAGCACCTCGGGAAGTTACGGTAGCAGTGAGCAGAGCAGCAGCTATGGGCAGCCC
CAGAGTGGGAGCTACGAGCAGCAGCCTAGCTATGGTGGACAGCAGCAAAGCTATGGACAGCAGCAAAGCT
ATAATCCCCCTCAGGGCTATGGACAGCAGAACCAGTACAACAGCTAGAGTGGTGGTGGAGGTGGAGGACA
GCAGCGAGCTGGTGACTGGAAGTGTCCTAATCCCACCTGTGAGAATATGAACTTCTCTTGGAGGAATGAA
TGCAACCAGTGTAAGGCCCCTAAACCAGATGGCCCAGGAGGGGGACCAGGTGGCTCTCACATGGGGGGTA
ACTACGGGGATGATCGTCGTGGTGGCAGAGGAGGCTATGATCGAGGCGGCTACCGGGGCCGCGGCGGGGA
CCGTGGAGGCTTCCGAGGGGGCCGGGGTGGTGGGGACAGAGGTGGCTTTGGCCCTGGCAAGATGGATTCC
AGGGGTGAGCACAGACAGGATCGCAGGGAGAGGCCGTATTGACTCGAGCACCACCACCACCACCACTGAG
ATCCGGCTGCTAACAAAGCCCGAAAGGAAGCTGAGTTGGCTGCTGCCACCGCTGAGCAATAACTAGCATA
ACCCCTTGGGGCCTCTAAACGGGTCTTGAGGGGTTTTTTGCTGAAAGGAGGAACTATATCCGGATTGGCG
AATGGG
[124 nt withheld, positions 2317-2440]
C
[91 nt withheld, positions 2442-2532]
A
[49 nt withheld, positions 2534-2582]
CCTTTGACGTTGGAGTCCACGTTCTTT
[37 nt withheld, positions 2610-2646]
ACCCTATCTCGGTCTATTCTTTTGATTTATAAGGGATTTTGCCGATTTCGGCCTATTGGTTAAAAAATGA
GCTGATTTAACAAAAATTTAACGCGAATTTTAACAAAATATTAACGCTTACAATTTAGGTGGCACTTTTC
GGGGAAATGTGCGCGGAACCCCTATTTGTTTATTTTTCTAAATACATTCAAATATGTATCCGCTCATGAA
TTAATTCTTAGAAAAACTCATCGAGCATCAAATGAAACTGCAATTTATTCATATCAGGATTATCAATACC
ATATTTTTGAAAAAGCCGTTTCTGTAATGAAGGAGAAAACTCACCGAGGCAGTTCCATAGGATGGCAAGA
TCCTGGTATCGGTCTGCGATTCCGACTCGTCCAACATCAATACAACCTATTAATTTCCCCTCGTCAAAAA
TAAGGTTATCAAGTGAGAAATCACCATGAGTGACGACTGAATCCGGTGAGAATGGCAAAAGTTTATGCAT
TTCTTTCCAGACTTGTTCAACAGGCCAGCCATTACGCTCGTCATCAAAATCACTCGCATCAACCAAACCG
TTATTCATTCGTGATTGCGCCTGAGCGAGACGAAATACGCGATCGCTGTTAAAAGGACAATTACAAACAG
GAATCGAATGCAACCGGCGCAGGAACACTGCCAGCGCATCAACAATATTTTCACCTGAATCAGGATATTC
TTCTAATACCTGGAATGCTGTTTTCCCGGGGATCGCAGTGGTGAGTAACCATGCATCATCAGGAGTACGG
ATAAAATGCTTGATGGTCGGAAGAGGCATAAATTCCGTCAGCCAGTTTAGTCTGACCATCTCATCTGTAA
CATCATTGGCAACGCTACCTTTGCCATGTTTCAGAAACAACTCTGGCGCATCGGGCTTCCCATACAATCG
ATAGATTGTCGCACCTGATTGCCCGACATTATCGCGAGCCCATTTATACCCATATAAATCAGCATCCATG
TTGGAATTTAATCGCGGCCTAGAGCAAGACGTTTCCCGTTGAATATGGCTCATAACACCCCTTGTATTAC
TGTTTATGTAAGCAGACAGTTTTATTGTTCATGACCAAAATCCCTTAACGTGAGTTTTCGTTCCACTGAG
CGTCAGACCCCGTAGAAAAGATCAAAGGATCTTCTTGATATCCTTTTTTTCTGCGCGTAATCTGCTGCTT
GCAAACAAAAAAACCACCGCTACCAGCGGTGGTTTGTTTGCCGGATCAAGAGCTACCAACTCTTTTTCCG
AAGGTAACTGGCTTCAGCAGAGCGCAGATACCAAATACTGTCCTTCTAGTGTAGCCGTAGTTAGGCCACC
ACTTCAAGAACTCTGTAGCACCGCCTACATACCTCGCTCTGCTAATCCTGTTACCAGTGGCTGCTGCCAG
TGGCGATAAGTCGTGTCTTACCGGGTTGGACTCAAGACGATAGTTACCGGATAAGGCGCAGCGGTCGGGC
TGAACGGGGGGTTCGTGCACACAGCCCAGCTTGGAGCGAACGACCTACACCGAACTGAGATACCTACAGC
GTGAGCTATGAGAAAGCGCCACGCTTCCCGAAGGGAGAAAGGCGGACAGGTATCCGGTAAGCGGCAGGGT
CGGAACAGGAGAGCGCACGAGGGAGCTTCCAGGGGGAAACGCCTGGTATCTTTATAGTCCTGTCGGGTTT
CGCCACCTCTGACTTGAGCGTCGATTTTTGTGATGCTCGTCAGGGGGGCGGAGCCTATGGAAAAACGCCA
GCAACGCGGCCTTTTTACGGTTCCTGGCCTTTTGCTGGCCTTTTGCTCACATGTTCTTTCCTGCGTTATC
CCCTGATTCTGTGGATAACCGTATTACCGCCTTTGAGTGAGCTGATACCGCTCGCCGCAGCCGAACGACC
GAGCGCAGCGAGTCAGTGAGCGAGGAAGCGGAAGAGCGCCTGATGCGGTATTTTCTCCTTACGCATCTGT
GCGGTATTTCACACCGCAATGGTGCACTCTCAGTACAATCTGCTCTGATGCCGCATAGTTAAGCCAGTAT
ACACTCCGCTATCGCTACGTGACTGGGTCATGGCTGCGCCCCGACACCCGCCAACACCCGCTGACGCGCC
CTGACGGGCTTGTCTGCTCCCGGCATCCGCTTACAGACAAGCTGTGACCGTCTCCGGGAGCTGCATGTGT
CAGAGGTTTTCACCGTCATCACCGAAACGCGCGAGGCAGCTGCGGTAAAGCTCATCAGCGTGGTCGTGAA
GCGATTCACAGATGTCTGCCTGTTCATCCGCGTCCAGCTCGTTGAGTTTCTCCAGAAGCGTTAATGTCTG
GCTTCTGATAAAGCGGGCCATGTTAAGGGCGGTTTTTTCCTGTTTGGTCACTGATGCCTCCGTGTAAGGG
GGATTTCTGTTCATGGGGGTAATGATACCGATGAAACGAGAGAGGATGCTCACGATACGGGTTACTGATG
ATGAACATGCCCGGTTACTGGAACGTTGTGAGGGTAAACAACTGGCGGTATGGATGCGGCGGGACCAGAG
AAAAATCACTCAGGGTCAATGCCAGCGCTTCGTTAATACAGATGTAGGTGTTCCACAGGGTAGCCAGCAG
CATCCTGCGATGCAGATCCGGAACATAATGGTGCAGGGCGCTGACTTCCGCGTTTCCAGACTTTACGAAA
CACGGAAACCGAAGACCATTCATGTTGTTGCTCAGGTCGCAGACGTTTTGCAGCAGCAGTCGCTTCACGT
TCGCTCGCGTATCGGTGATTCATTCTGCTAACCAGTAAGGCAACCCCGCCAGCCTAGCCGGGTCCTCAAC
GACAGGAGCACGATCATGCGCACCCGTGGGGCCGCCATGCCGGCGATAATGGCCTGCTTCTCGCCGAAAC
GTTTGGTGGCGGGACCAGTGACGAAGGCTTGAGCGAGGGCGTGCAAGATTCCGAATACCGCAAGCGACAG
GCCGATCATCGTCGCGCTCCAGCGAAAGCGGTCCTCGCCGAAAATGACCCAGAGCGCTGCCGGCACCTGT
CCTACGAGTTGCATGATAAAGAAGACAGTCATAAGTGCGGCGACGATAGTCATGCCCCGCGCCCACCGGA
AGGAGCTGACTGGGTTGAAGGCTCTCAAGGGCATCGGTCGAGATCCCGGTGCCTAATGAGTGAGCTAACT
TACATTAATTGCGTTGCGCTCACTGCCCGCTTTCCAGTCGGGAAACCTGTCGTGCCAGCTGCATTAATGA
ATCGGCCAACGCGCGGGGAGAGGCGGTTTGCGTATTGGGCGCCAGGGTGGTTTTTCTTTTCACCAGTGAG
ACGGGCAACAGCTGATTGCCCTTCACCGCCTGGCCCTGAGAGAGTTGCAGCAAGCGGTCCACGCTGGTTT
GCCCCAGCAGGCGAAAATCCTGTTTGATGGTGGTTAACGGCGGGATATAACATGAGCTGTCTTCGGTATC
GTCGTATCCCACTACCGAGATATCCGCACCAACGCGCAGCCCGGACTCGGTAATGGCGCGCATTGCGCCC
AGCGCCATCTGATCGTTGGCAACCAGCATCGCAGTGGGAACGATGCCCTCATTCAGCATTTGCATGGTTT
GTTGAAAACCGGACATGGCACTCCAGTCGCCTTCCCGTTCCGCTATCGGCTGAATTTGATTGCGAGTGAG
ATATTTATGCCAGCCAGCCAGACGCAGACGCGCCGAGACAGAACTTAATGGGCCCGCTAACAGCGCGATT
TGCTGGTGACCCAATGCGACCAGATGCTCCACGCCCAGTCGCGTACCGTCTTCATGGGAGAAAATAATAC
TGTTGATGGGTGTCTGGTCAGAGACATCAAGAAATAACGCCGGAACATTAGTGCAGGCAGCTTCCACAGC
AATGGCATCCTGGTCATCCAGCGGATAGTTAATGATCAGCCCACTGACGCGTTGCGCGAGAAGATTGTGC
ACCGCCGCTTTACAGGCTTCGACGCCGCTTCGTTCTACCATCGACACCACCACGCTGGCACCCAGTTGAT
CGGCGCGAGATTTAATCGCCGCGACAATTTGCGACGGCGCGTGCAGGGCCAGACTGGAGGTGGCAACGCC
AATCAGCAACGACTGTTTGCCCGCCAGTTGTTGTGCCACGCGGTTGGGAATGTAATTCAGCTCCGCCATC
GCCGCTTCCACTTTTTCCCGCGTTTTCGCAGAAACGTGGCTGGCCTGGTTCACCACGCGGGAAACGGTCT
GATAAGAGACACCGGCATACTCTGCGACATCGTATAACGTTACTGGTTTCACATTCACCACCCTGAATTG
ACTCTCTTCCGGGCGCTATCATGCCATACCGCGAAAGGTTTTGCGCCATTCGATGGTGTCCGGGATCTCG
ACGCTCTCCCTTATGCGACTCCTGCATTAGGAAGCAGCCCAGTAGTAGGTTGAGGCCGTTGAGCACCGCC
GCCGCAAGGAATGGTGCATGCAAGGAGATGGCGCCCAACAGTCCCCCGGCCACGGGGCCTGCCACCATAC
CCACGCCGAAACAAGCGCTCATGAGCCCGAAGTGGCGAGCCCGATCTTCCCCATCGGTGATGTCGGCGAT
ATAGGCGCCAGCAACCGCACCTGTGGCGCCGGTGATGCCGGCCACGATGCGTCCGGCGTAGAGGATCGAG
ATCTCGATCCCGCGAAAT
